>Addgene plasmid #230986 | MLF2-GFP-3xFLAG | addgene full sequence | sequence record 457186 | Addgene NGS Result
CAGTATCTGCTCCCTGCTTGTGTGTTGGAGGTCGCTGAGTAGTGCGCGAGCAAAATTTAAGCTACAACAA
GGCAAGGCTTGACCGACAATTGCATGAAGAATCTGCTTAGGGTTAGGCGTTTTGCGCTGCTTCGCGATGT
ACGGGCCAGATATACGCGTTGACATTGATTATTGACTAGTTATTAATAGTAATCAATTACGGGGTCATTA
GTTCATAGCCCATATATGGAGTTCCGCGTTACATAACTTACGGTAAATGGCCCGCCTGGCTGACCGCCCA
ACGACCCCCGCCCATTGACGTCAATAATGACGTATGTTCCCATAGTAACGCCAATAGGGACTTTCCATTG
ACGTCAATGGGTGGAGTATTTACGGTAAACTGCCCACTTGGCAGTACATCAAGTGTATCATATGCCAAGT
ACGCCCCCTATTGACGTCAATGACGGTAAATGGCCCGCCTGGCATTATGCCCAGTACATGACCTTATGGG
ACTTTCCTACTTGGCAGTACATCTACGTATTAGTCATCGCTATTACCATGGTGATGCGGTTTTGGCAGTA
CATCAATGGGCGTGGATAGCGGTTTGACTCACGGGGATTTCCAAGTCTCCACCCCATTGACGTCAATGGG
AGTTTGTTTTGGCACCAAAATCAACGGGACTTTCCAAAATGTCGTAACAACTCCGCCCCATTGACGCAAA
TGGGCGGTAGGCGTGTACGGTGGGAGGTCTATATAAGCAGAGCTCTCTGGCTAACTAGAGAACCCACTGC
TTACTGGCTTATCGAAATTAATACGACTCACTATAGGGAGACCCAAGCTGGCTAGCGTTTAAACTTAAGC
TTGGTACCGAGCTCGGATCCACTAGTCCAGTGTGGTGGAATTCGCCACCATGTTCCGCTTCATGAGGGAC
GTGGAGCCTGAGGATCCCATGTTCCTGATGGATCCCTTTGCTATTCACCGTCAGCATATGAGCCGTATGT
TGTCAGGTGGCTTTGGATATAGCCCCTTCCTCAGCATCACAGATGGCAACATGCCAGGGACCAGGCCTGC
CAGCCGCCGGATGCAGCAGGCTGGAGCTGTCTCCCCCTTTGGGATGCTGGGAATGTCGGGTGGTTTCATG
GACATGTTTGGGATGATGAATGACATGATTGGAAACATGGAACACATGACAGCTGGAGGCAATTGCCAGA
CCTTCTCATCTTCCACTGTCATCTCCTACTCCAATACGGGTGATGGTGCCCCCAAGGTCTACCAAGAGAC
ATCAGAGATGCGCTCGGCACCAGGCGGGATCCGGGAGACACGGAGGACTGTTCGGGATTCAGACAGTGGA
CTGGAGCAGATGTCCATTGGGCATCACATCCGGGACAGGGCTCACATCCTCCAGCGCTCCCGAAACCATC
GCACGGGGGACCAGGAGGAGCGGCAGGACTATATCAACCTGGATGAGAGTGAGGCCGCAGCGTTTGATGA
CGAGTGGCGGCGGGAGACCTCCCGATTCCGGCAGCAGCGTCCCCTGGAGTTTCGGCGGCTTGAGTCCTCA
GGGGCTGGGGGACGAAGGGCGGAGGGGCCTCCCCGCCTGGCCATCCAGGGACCTGAGGACTCCCCTTCCC
GACAGTCCCGCCGCTATGACTGGGGACCGGTCGCCACCATGGTGAGCAAGGGCGAGGAGCTGTTCACCGG
GGTGGTGCCCATCCTGGTCGAGCTGGACGGCGACGTAAACGGCCACAAGTTCAGCGTGTCCGGCGAGGGC
GAGGGCGATGCCACCTACGGCAAGCTGACCCTGAAGTTCATCTGCACCACCGGCAAGCTGCCCGTGCCCT
GGCCCACCCTCGTGACCACCCTGACCTACGGCGTGCAGTGCTTCAGCCGCTACCCCGACCACATGAAGCA
GCACGACTTCTTCAAGTCCGCCATGCCCGAAGGCTACGTCCAGGAGCGCACCATCTTCTTCAAGGACGAC
GGCAACTACAAGACCCGCGCCGAGGTGAAGTTCGAGGGCGACACCCTGGTGAACCGCATCGAGCTGAAGG
GCATCGACTTCAAGGAGGACGGCAACATCCTGGGGCACAAGCTGGAGTACAACTACAACAGCCACAACGT
CTATATCATGGCCGACAAGCAGAAGAACGGCATCAAGGTGAACTTCAAGATCCGCCACAACATCGAGGAC
GGCAGCGTGCAGCTCGCCGACCACTACCAGCAGAACACCCCCATCGGCGACGGCCCCGTGCTGCTGCCCG
ACAACCACTACCTGAGCACCCAGTCCGCCCTGAGCAAAGACCCCAACGAGAAGCGCGATCACATGGTCCT
GCTGGAGTTCGTGACCGCCGCCGGGATCACTCTCGGCATGGACGAGCTGTACAAGATGGATTACAAGGAT
GACGACGATAAGTAGCTCGAGTATCCGTACGACGTACCAGACTACGCACTCGACTAATCTAGAGGGCCCG
TTTAAACCCGCTGATCAGCCTCGACTGTGCCTTCTAGTTGCCAGCCATCTGTTGTTTGCCCCTCCCCCGT
GCCTTCCTTGACCCTGGAAGGTGCCACTCCCACTGTCCTTTCCTAATAAAATGAGGAAATTGCATCGCAT
TGTCTGAGTAGGTGTCATTCTATTCTGGGGGGTGGGGTGGGGCAGGACAGCAAGGGGGAGGATTGGGAAG
ACAATAGCAGGCATGCTGGGGATGCGGTGGGCTCTATGGCTTCTGAGGCGGAAAGAACCAGCTGGGGCTC
TAGGGGGTATCCCC
[124 nt withheld, positions 2745-2868]
C
[91 nt withheld, positions 2870-2960]
A
[49 nt withheld, positions 2962-3010]
CCTTTGACGTTGGAGTCCACGTTCTTT
[37 nt withheld, positions 3038-3074]
ACCCTATCTCGGTCTATTCTTTTGATTTATAAGGGATTTTGCCGATTTCGGCCTATTGGTTAAAAAATGA
GCTGATTTAACAAAAATTTAACGCGAATTAATTCTGTGGAATGTGTGTCAGTTAGGGTGTGGAAAGTCCC
CAGGCTCCCCAGCAGGCAGAAGTATGCAAAGCATGCATCTCAATTAGTCAGCAACCAGGTGTGGAAAGTC
CCCAGGCTCCCCAGCAGGCAGAAGTATGCAAAGCATGCATCTCAATTAGTCAGCAACCATAGTCCCGCCC
CTAACTCCGCCCATCCCGCCCCTAACTCCGCCCAGTTCCGCCCATTCTCCGCCCCATGGCTGACTAATTT
TTTTTATTTATGCAGAGGCCGAGGCCGCCTCTGCCTCTGAGCTATTCCAGAAGTAGTGAGGAGGCTTTTT
TGGAGGCCTAGGCTTTTGCAAAAAGCTCCCGGGAGCTTGTATATCCATTTTCGGATCTGATCAAGAGACA
GGATGAGGATCGTTTCGCATGATTGAACAAGATGGATTGCACGCAGGTTCTCCGGCCGCTTGGGTGGAGA
GGCTATTCGGCTATGACTGGGCACAACAGACAATCGGCTGCTCTGATGCCGCCGTGTTCCGGCTGTCAGC
GCAGGGGCGCCCGGTTCTTTTTGTCAAGACCGACCTGTCCGGTGCCCTGAATGAACTGCAGGACGAGGCA
GCGCGGCTATCGTGGCTGGCCACGACGGGCGTTCCTTGCGCAGCTGTGCTCGACGTTGTCACTGAAGCGG
GAAGGGACTGGCTGCTATTGGGCGAAGTGCCGGGGCAGGATCTCCTGTCATCTCACCTTGCTCCTGCCGA
GAAAGTATCCATCATGGCTGATGCAATGCGGCGGCTGCATACGCTTGATCCGGCTACCTGCCCATTCGAC
CACCAAGCGAAACATCGCATCGAGCGAGCACGTACTCGGATGGAAGCCGGTCTTGTCGATCAGGATGATC
TGGACGAAGAGCATCAGGGGCTCGCGCCAGCCGAACTGTTCGCCAGGCTCAAGGCGCGCATGCCCGACGG
CGAGGATCTCGTCGTGACCCATGGCGATGCCTGCTTGCCGAATATCATGGTGGAAAATGGCCGCTTTTCT
GGATTCATCGACTGTGGCCGGCTGGGTGTGGCGGACCGCTATCAGGACATAGCGTTGGCTACCCGTGATA
TTGCTGAAGAGCTTGGCGGCGAATGGGCTGACCGCTTCCTCGTGCTTTACGGTATCGCCGCTCCCGATTC
GCAGCGCATCGCCTTCTATCGCCTTCTTGACGAGTTCTTCTGAGCGGGACTCTGGGGTTCGAAATGACCG
ACCAAGCGACGCCCAACCTGCCATCACGAGATTTCGATTCCACCGCCGCCTTCTATGAAAGGTTGGGCTT
CGGAATCGTTTTCCGGGACGCCGGCTGGATGATCCTCCAGCGCGGGGATCTCATGCTGGAGTTCTTCGCC
CACCCCAACTTGTTTATTGCAGCTTATAATGGTTACAAATAAAGCAATAGCATCACAAATTTCACAAATA
AAGCATTTTTTTCACTGCATTCTAGTTGTGGTTTGTCCAAACTCATCAATGTATCTTATCATGTCTGTAT
ACCGTCGACCTCTAGCTAGAGCTTGGCGTAATCATGGTCATAGCTGTTTCCTGTGTGAAATTGTTATCCG
CTCACAATTCCACACAACATACGAGCCGGAAGCATAAAGTGTAAAGCCTGGGGTGCCTAATGAGTGAGCT
AACTCACATTAATTGCGTTGCGCTCACTGCCCGCTTTCCAGTCGGGAAACCTGTCGTGCCAGCTGCATTA
ATGAATCGGCCAACGCGCGGGGAGAGGCGGTTTGCGTATTGGGCGCTCTTCCGCTTCCTCGCTCACTGAC
TCGCTGCGCTCGGTCGTTCGGCTGCGGCGAGCGGTATCAGCTCACTCAAAGGCGGTAATACGGTTATCCA
CAGAATCAGGGGATAACGCAGGAAAGAACATGTGAGCAAAAGGCCAGCAAAAGGCCAGGAACCGTAAAAA
GGCCGCGTTGCTGGCGTTTTTCCATAGGCTCCGCCCCCCTGACGAGCATCACAAAAATCGACGCTCAAGT
CAGAGGTGGCGAAACCCGACAGGACTATAAAGATACCAGGCGTTTCCCCCTGGAAGCTCCCTCGTGCGCT
CTCCTGTTCCGACCCTGCCGCTTACCGGATACCTGTCCGCCTTTCTCCCTTCGGGAAGCGTGGCGCTTTC
TCATAGCTCACGCTGTAGGTATCTCAGTTCGGTGTAGGTCGTTCGCTCCAAGCTGGGCTGTGTGCACGAA
CCCCCCGTTCAGCCCGACCGCTGCGCCTTATCCGGTAACTATCGTCTTGAGTCCAACCCGGTAAGACACG
ACTTATCGCCACTGGCAGCAGCCACTGGTAACAGGATTAGCAGAGCGAGGTATGTAGGCGGTGCTACAGA
GTTCTTGAAGTGGTGGCCTAACTACGGCTACACTAGAAGAACAGTATTTGGTATCTGCGCTCTGCTGAAG
CCAGTTACCTTCGGAAAAAGAGTTGGTAGCTCTTGATCCGGCAAACAAACCACCGCTGGTAGCGGTGGTT
TTTTTGTTTGCAAGCAGCAGATTACGCGCAGAAAAAAAGGATCTCAAGAAGATCCTTTGATCTTTTCTAC
GGGGTCTGACGCTCAGTGGAACGAAAACTCACGTTAAGGGATTTTGGTCATGAGATTATCAAAAAGGATC
TTCACCTAGATCCTTTTAAATTAAAAATGAAGTTTTAAATCAATCTAAAGTATATATGAGTAAACTTGGT
CTGACAGTTACCAATGCTTAATCAGTGAGGCACCTATCTCAGCGATCTGTCTATTTCGTTCATCCATAGT
TGCCTGACTCCCCGTCGTGTAGATAACTACGATACGGGAGGGCTTACCATCTGGCCCCAGTGCTGCAATG
ATACCGCGAGACCCACGCTCACCGGCTCCAGATTTATCAGCAATAAACCAGCCAGCCGGAAGGGCCGAGC
GCAGAAGTGGTCCTGCAACTTTATCCGCCTCCATCCAGTCTATTAATTGTTGCCGGGAAGCTAGAGTAAG
TAGTTCGCCAGTTAATAGTTTGCGCAACGTTGTTGCCATTGCTACAGGCATCGTGGTGTCACGCTCGTCG
TTTGGTATGGCTTCATTCAGCTCCGGTTCCCAACGATCAAGGCGAGTTACATGATCCCCCATGTTGTGCA
AAAAAGCGGTTAGCTCCTTCGGTCCTCCGATCGTTGTCAGAAGTAAGTTGGCCGCAGTGTTATCACTCAT
GGTTATGGCAGCACTGCATAATTCTCTTACTGTCATGCCATCCGTAAGATGCTTTTCTGTGACTGGTGAG
TACTCAACCAAGTCATTCTGAGAATAGTGTATGCGGCGACCGAGTTGCTCTTGCCCGGCGTCAATACGGG
ATAATACCGCGCCACATAGCAGAACTTTAAAAGTGCTCATCATTGGAAAACGTTCTTCGGGGCGAAAACT
CTCAAGGATCTTACCGCTGTTGAGATCCAGTTCGATGTAACCCACTCGTGCACCCAACTGATCTTCAGCA
TCTTTTACTTTCACCAGCGTTTCTGGGTGAGCAAAAACAGGAAGGCAAAATGCCGCAAAAAAGGGAATAA
GGGCGACACGGAAATGTTGAATACTCATACTCTTCCTTTTTCAATATTATTGAAGCATTTATCAGGGTTA
TTGTCTCATGAGCGGATACATATTTGAATGTATTTAGAAAAATAAACAAATAGGGGTTCCGCGCACATTT
CCCCGAAAAGTGCCACCTGACGTCGACGGATCGGGAGATCTCCCGATCCCCTATGGTGCACTCTCAGTAC
AATCTGCTCTGATGCCGCATAGTTAAGC
Features (pLannotate 1.2.2; 22 found; start..end, strand, type, name):
    161..540     +  enhancer       CMV enhancer: human cytomegalovirus immediate early enhancer
    541..744     +  promoter       CMV promoter: human cytomegalovirus (CMV) immediate early promoter
    740..773     +  LTR            5' LTR (truncated) (fragment): truncated 5' long terminal repeat (LTR) from HIV-1
    789..807     +  promoter       T7 promoter: promoter for bacteriophage T7 RNA polymerase
    890..1633    +  CDS            MLF2: MLF2_HUMAN - Experimental evidence at protein level: Swiss-Prot protein existence level 1. From Homo sapiens (Human).
   1649..2365    +  CDS            EGFP: EGFP is a basic (constitutively fluorescent) green fluorescent protein published in 1996, derived from Aequorea victoria. It is reported to be a rapidly-maturing weak dimer with moderate acid sensitivity.
   2363..2392    +  CDS            3xFLAG (fragment): three tandem FLAG® epitope tags
   2475..2699    +  polyA_signal   bGH poly(A) signal: bovine growth hormone polyadenylation signal
   2703..2724    +  promoter       SV40 promoter (fragment): SV40 enhancer and early promoter
   2745..3173    +  rep_origin     f1 ori (sequence partly withheld): f1 bacteriophage origin of replication; arrow indicates direction of (+) strand synthesis
   3187..3516    +  promoter       SV40 promoter: SV40 enhancer and early promoter
   3583..4374    +  CDS            neo: KKA2_KLEPN - Also known as kan, nptII. Experimental evidence at protein level: Swiss-Prot protein existence level 1. Resistance to kanamycin, neomycin, paromomycin, ribostamycin, butirosin and gentamicin B. From Klebsiella pneumoniae.
   4398..4556    +  CDS            ble (fragment): BLE_KLEPN - Experimental evidence at protein level: Swiss-Prot protein existence level 1. Binding protein with a strong affinity to the bleomycin family of antibiotics. Binds to CL990; an antimitotic-antibiotic compound. From Klebsiella pneumoniae.
   4551..4672    +  polyA_signal   SV40 poly(A) signal: SV40 polyadenylation signal
   4745..4761    -  protein_bind   lac operator: The lac repressor binds to the lac operator to inhibit transcription in E. coli. This inhibition can be relieved by adding lactose or isopropyl-β-D-thiogalactopyranoside (IPTG). lac repressor encoded by lacI
   4769..4799    -  promoter       lac promoter: promoter for the E. coli lac operon
   4814..4835    -  protein_bind   CAP binding site: CAP binding activates transcription in the presence of cAMP. E. coli catabolite activator protein
   4848..4940    -  CDS            lacI (fragment): lac repressor; lacI; The lac repressor binds to the lac operator to inhibit transcription in E. coli. This inhibition can be relieved by adding lactose or isopropyl-β-D-thiogalactopyranoside (IPTG).
   5123..5711    -  rep_origin     ori: high-copy-number ColE1/pMB1/pBR322/pUC origin of replication
   5882..6742    -  CDS            AmpR: β-lactamase; bla; confers resistance to ampicillin, carbenicillin, and related antibiotics
   6743..6847    -  promoter       AmpR promoter: bla
   6906..6       -  misc_feature   bom (fragment) (across the origin): basis of mobility region from pBR322
