[The description below was written by a language model from this plasmid's Addgene catalogue record and pLannotate feature annotations shown in this document.]
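Description:
MLF2-GFP-3xFLAG is a mammalian expression plasmid built on the pcDNA3.1 backbone that produces human MLF2 (myeloid leukemia factor 2) fused at its C terminus to EGFP, followed by a 3xFLAG epitope. It is propagated in E. coli through a high-copy ColE1/pUC-type origin and selected with ampicillin via the β-lactamase gene. An f1 origin, a standard backbone element that allows single-stranded DNA production, is also present.

The catalogue lists T7 as the promoter, but the feature table shows the CMV immediate-early enhancer and promoter upstream of the insert. CMV is the element that would drive transcription in mammalian cells. The short T7 promoter sits between CMV and the coding region, where it serves as a sequencing primer site and could support in vitro transcription. The MLF2 open reading frame is followed by EGFP and then the FLAG tag, which the annotation detects only as a partial match to 3xFLAG, and the transcript ends at the bovine growth hormone polyadenylation signal. A separate cassette with the SV40 early promoter, the neomycin phosphotransferase gene and an SV40 poly(A) signal allows G418 selection of stably transfected cells. Several small annotated fragments (HIV-1 LTR, ble, lacI, bom) appear to be backbone remnants or incidental matches rather than functional parts.

The stated purpose is expression of GFP-tagged MLF2 in mammalian cells. The fluorescent tag allows the protein's localisation to be imaged, and the FLAG epitope allows antibody-based detection or affinity purification. The associated publication concerns nuclear envelope condensates linked to neurological disorders and nucleoporin-directed chaperone activities.
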