Addgene plasmid #230986: MLF2-GFP-3xFLAG
Purpose: Expresses GFP tagged MLF2 in mammalian cells
Depositing lab: Christian Schlieker. Depositing organization: Yale University. Publication: Atypical nuclear envelope condensates linked to neurological disorders reveal nucleoporin-directed chaperone activities. Prophet SM, Rampello AJ, Niescier RF, Gentile JE, Mallik S, Koleske AJ, Schlieker C. Nat Cell Biol. 2022 Nov;24(11):1630-1641. doi: 10.1038/s41556-022-01001-y. Epub 2022 Oct 27. PubMed 36302970.
Backbone
  Vector backbone: pcDNA3.1
  Vector type: Mammalian Expression
Growth in bacteria
  Bacterial resistance: Ampicillin, 100 μg/mL
  Growth temperature: 37°C
  Growth strain: DH5alpha
  Copy number: High Copy
Gene/Insert
  Gene/Insert name: MLF2
  Species: H. sapiens (human)
  Entrez Gene: MLF2 (a.k.a. NTN4)
  Promoter: T7
  Tag / fusion protein: GFP (C terminal on insert); 3xFLAG (C terminal on insert)
  Cloning method: Gibson Cloning
  Sequencing primers: 5′ T7 forward; 3′ BGH Reverse
Terms and licenses: Academic/Nonprofit Terms; Industry Terms: Not Available to Industry
How to cite: MLF2-GFP-3xFLAG was a gift from Christian Schlieker (Addgene plasmid # 230986 ; http://n2t.net/addgene:230986 ; RRID:Addgene_230986)
